>Addgene plasmid #143893 | TFORF0909 | addgene full sequence | sequence record 404562 | Addgene NGS Result
TTAATGTAGTCTTATGCAATACTCTTGTAGTCTTGCAACATGGTAACGATGAGTTAGCAACATGCCTTAC
AAGGAGAGAAAAAGCACCGTGCATGCCGATTGGTGGAAGTAAGGTGGTACGATCGTGCCTTATTAGGAAG
GCAACAGACGGGTCTGACATGGATTGGACGAACCACTGAATTGCCGCATTGCAGAGATATTGTATTTAAG
TGCCTAGCTCGATACATAAACGGGTCTCTCTGGTTAGACCAGATCTGAGCCTGGGAGCTCTCTGGCTAAC
TAGGGAACCCACTGCTTAAGCCTCAATAAAGCTTGCCTTGAGTGCTTCAAGTAGTGTGTGCCCGTCTGTT
GTGTGACTCTGGTAACTAGAGATCCCTCAGACCCTTTTAGTCAGTGTGGAAAATCTCTAGCAGTGGCGCC
CGAACAGGGACTTGAAAGCGAAAGGGAAACCAGAGGAGCTCTCTCGACGCAGGACTCGGCTTGCTGAAGC
GCGCACGGCAAGAGGCGAGGGGCGGCGACTGGTGAGTACGCCAAAAATTTTGACTAGCGGAGGCTAGAAG
GAGAGAGATGGGTGCGAGAGCGTCAGTATTAAGCGGGGGAGAATTAGATCGCGATGGGAAAAAATTCGGT
TAAGGCCAGGGGGAAAGAAAAAATATAAATTAAAACATATAGTATGGGCAAGCAGGGAGCTAGAACGATT
CGCAGTTAATCCTGGCCTGTTAGAAACATCAGAAGGCTGTAGACAAATACTGGGACAGCTACAACCATCC
CTTCAGACAGGATCAGAAGAACTTAGATCATTATATAATACAGTAGCAACCCTCTATTGTGTGCATCAAA
GGATAGAGATAAAAGACACCAAGGAAGCTTTAGACAAGATAGAGGAAGAGCAAAACAAAAGTAAGACCAC
CGCACAGCAAGCGGCCGCTGATCTTCAGACCTGGAGGAGGAGATATGAGGGACAATTGGAGAAGTGAATT
ATATAAATATAAAGTAGTAAAAATTGAACCATTAGGAGTAGCACCCACCAAGGCAAAGAGAAGAGTGGTG
CAGAGAGAAAAAAGAGCAGTGGGAATAGGAGCTTTGTTCCTTGGGTTCTTGGGAGCAGCAGGAAGCACTA
TGGGCGCAGCGTCAATGACGCTGACGGTACAGGCCAGACAATTATTGTCTGGTATAGTGCAGCAGCAGAA
CAATTTGCTGAGGGCTATTGAGGCGCAACAGCATCTGTTGCAACTCACAGTCTGGGGCATCAAGCAGCTC
CAGGCAAGAATCCTGGCTGTGGAAAGATACCTAAAGGATCAACAGCTCCTGGGGATTTGGGGTTGCTCTG
GAAAACTCATTTGCACCACTGCTGTGCCTTGGAATGCTAGTTGGAGTAATAAATCTCTGGAACAGATTTG
GAATCACACGACCTGGATGGAGTGGGACAGAGAAATTAACAATTACACAAGCTTAATACACTCCTTAATT
GAAGAATCGCAAAACCAGCAAGAAAAGAATGAACAAGAATTATTGGAATTAGATAAATGGGCAAGTTTGT
GGAATTGGTTTAACATAACAAATTGGCTGTGGTATATAAAATTATTCATAATGATAGTAGGAGGCTTGGT
AGGTTTAAGAATAGTTTTTGCTGTACTTTCTATAGTGAATAGAGTTAGGCAGGGATATTCACCATTATCG
TTTCAGACCCACCTCCCAACCCCGAGGGGACCCATGCATTGCATCTCAATTAGTCAGCAACCAGGTGTGG
AAAGTCCCCAGGCTCCCCAGCAGGCAGAAGTATGCAAAGCATGCGTCTCAATTAGTCAGCAACCATAGTC
CCGCCCCTAACTCCGCCCATCCCGCCCCTAACTCCGCCCAGTTCCGCCCATTCTCCGCCCCATGGCTGAC
TAATTTTTTTTATTTATGCAGAGGCCGAGGCCGCCTCGGCCTCTGAGCTATTCCAGAAGTAGTGAGGAGG
CTTTTTTGGAGGCCTAGGCTTTTGCAAAAAGCTTTCTAGAGGTACCACCGGAGCTTACCATGACCGAGTA
CAAGCCCACGGTGCGCCTCGCCACCCGCGACGACGTCCCCAGGGCCGTACGCACCCTCGCCGCCGCGTTC
GCCGACTACCCCGCCACGCGCCACACCGTCGATCCGGACCGCCACATCGAGCGGGTCACCGAGCTGCAAG
AACTCTTCCTCACGCGCGTCGGGCTCGACATCGGCAAGGTGTGGGTCGCGGACGACGGCGCCGCCGTGGC
GGTCTGGACCACGCCGGAGAGCGTCGAAGCGGGGGCGGTGTTCGCCGAGATCGGCCCGCGCATGGCCGAG
TTGAGCGGTTCCCGGCTGGCCGCGCAGCAACAGATGGAAGGCCTCCTGGCGCCGCACCGGCCCAAGGAGC
CCGCGTGGTTCCTGGCCACCGTCGGCGTCTCGCCCGACCACCAGGGCAAGGGTCTGGGCAGCGCCGTCGT
GCTCCCCGGAGTGGAGGCGGCCGAGCGCGCCGGGGTGCCCGCCTTCCTGGAGACCTCCGCGCCCCGCAAC
CTCCCCTTCTACGAGCGGCTCGGCTTCACCGTCACCGCCGACGTCGAGGTGCCCGAAGGACCGCGCACCT
GGTGCATGACCCGCAAGCCCGGTGCCAGTTAACGAATTCTAGATCTTGAGACAAATGGCAGTATTCATCC
ACAATTTTAAAAGAAAAGGGGGGATTGGGGGGTACAGTGCAGGGGAAAGAATAGTAGACATAATAGCAAC
AGACATACAAACTAAAGAATTACAAAAACAAATTACAAAAATTCAAAATTTTCGGGTTTATTACAGGGAC
AGCAGAGATCCACTTTGGCGCCGGCTCGAGGCCTGCAGGTGCAAAGATGGATAAAGTTTTAAACAGAGAG
GAATCTTTGCAGCTAATGGACCTTCTAGGTCTTGAAAGGAGTGGGAATTGGCTCCGGTGCCCGTCAGTGG
GCAGAGCGCACATCGCCCACAGTCCCCGAGAAGTTGGGGGGAGGGGTCGGCAATTGAACCGGTGCCTAGA
GAAGGTGGCGCGGGGTAAACTGGGAAAGTGATGTCGTGTACTGGCTCCGCCTTTTTCCCGAGGGTGGGGG
AGAACCGTATATAAGTGCAGTAGTCGCCGTGAACGTTCTTTTTCGCAACGGGTTTGCCGCCAGAACACAG
GTAAGTGCCGTGTGTGGTTCCCGCGGGCCTGGCCTCTTTACGGGTTATGGCCCTTGCGTGCCTTGAATTA
CTTCCACCTGGCTGCAGTACGTGATTCTTGATCCCGAGCTTCGGGTTGGAAGTGGGTGGGAGAGTTCGAG
GCCTTGCGCTTAAGGAGCCCCTTCGCCTCGTGCTTGAGTTGAGGCCTGGCCTGGGCGCTGGGGCCGCCGC
GTGCGAATCTGGTGGCACCTTCGCGCCTGTCTCGCTGCTTTCGATAAGTCTCTAGCCATTTAAAATTTTT
GATGACCTGCTGCGACGCTTTTTTTCTGGCAAGATAGTCTTGTAAATGCGGGCCAAGATCTGCACACTGG
TATTTCGGTTTTTGGGGCCGCGGGCGGCGACGGGGCCCGTGCGTCCCAGCGCACATGTTCGGCGAGGCGG
GGCCTGCGAGCGCGGCCACCGAGAATCGGACGGGGGTAGTCTCAAGCTGGCCGGCCTGCTCTGGTGCCTG
GCCTCGCGCCGCCGTGTATCGCCCCGCCCTGGGCGGCAAGGCTGGCCCGGTCGGCACCAGTTGCGTGAGC
GGAAAGATGGCCGCTTCCCGGCCCTGCTGCAGGGAGCTCAAAATGGAGGACGCGGCGCTCGGGAGAGCGG
GCGGGTGAGTCACCCACACAAAGGAAAAGGGCCTTTCCGTCCTCAGCCGTCGCTTCATGTGACTCCACGG
AGTACCGGGCGCCGTCCAGGCACCTCGATTAGTTCTCGAGCTTTTGGAGTACGTCGTCTTTAGGTTGGGG
GGAGGGGTTTTATGCGATGGAGTTTCCCCACACTGAGTGGGTGGAGACTGAAGTTAGGCCAGCTTGGCAC
TTGATGTAATTCTCCTTGGAATTTGCCCTTTTTGAGTTTGGATCTTGGTTCATTCTCAAGCCTCAGACAG
TGGTTCAAAGTTTTTTTCTTCCATTTCAGGTGTCGTGAGGCTAGCACCGCCACCATGGGTCGCTCCAATT
CTAGATCACATTCTTCAAGGTCAAAGTCTAGATCACAGTCTAGTTCTCGATCAAGATCAAGATCTCATTC
TAGAAAGAAGCGATACAGGTCTCGTTCCAGAACATATTCAAGGTCTCGTAGTAGAGATCGTATGTATTCT
AGAGATTATCGTCGCGATTACAGAAATAATAGAGGAATGAGACGACCTTATGGGTACAGAGGAAGGGGTA
GAGGGTATTATCAAGGAGGAGGAGGTAGATATCATCGAGGTGGTTATAGACCTGTCTGGAATAGAAGGCA
CTCTAGGAGTCCTAGACGAGGTCGTTCACGTTCCAGGAGTCCAAAAAGAAGATCCGTTTCTTCTCAAAGA
TCCAGAAGCAGATCTCGCCGGTCATATAGATCTTCTAGGTCTCCAAGATCATCCTCTTCTCGTTCTTCAT
CCCCATATAGCAAATCTCCTGTTTCTAAAAGACGAGGGTCTCAGGAAAAACAAACCAAAAAAGCTGAAGG
GGAACCCCAAGAAGAGAGTCCGTTGAAAAGTAAATCACAGGAGGAACCGAAAGATACATTTGAACATGAC
CCATCTGAGTCTATCGATGAATTTAATAAGTCATCAGCCACATCCGGTGATATTTGGCCTGGCCTTTCAG
CTTATGATAATAGTCCTAGATCACCCCATAGTCCTTCACCTATTGCTACACCACCTAGTCAGAGTTCATC
TTGCTCTGATGCTCCCATGCTCAGTACAGTTCACTCTGCAAAAAATACTCCTTCTCAGCATTCACATTCC
ATTCAGCATAGTCCTGAAAGGTCTGGGTCTGGTTCTGTTGGAAATGGATCTAGTCGATACAGTCCTTCTC
AGAATAGTCCAATTCATCACATCCCTTCACGAAGAAGTCCTGCAAAGACAATCGCACCACAGAATGCTCC
AAGAGATGAGTCTAGGGGCCGTTCCTCGTTTTATCCTGATGGTGGAGATCAGGAAACTGCAAAGACTGGG
AAGTTCTTAAAAAGGTTCACAGATGAAGAGTCTAGAGTATTCCTGCTTGATAGGGGTAATACCAGGGATA
AAGAGGCTTCAAAAGAGAAAGGATCAGAGAAAGGGAGGGCAGAGGGAGAATGGGAAGATCAGGAAGCTCT
AGATTACTTCAGTGATAAAGAGTCTGGAAAACAAAAGTTTAATGATTCAGAAGGGGATGACACAGAGGAG
ACAGAGGATTATAGACAGTTCAGGAAGTCAGTCCTCGCAGATCAGGGTAAAAGTTTTGCTACTGCATCTC
ACCGGAATACTGAGGAGGAAGGACTCAAGTACAAGTCCAAAGTTTCACTGAAAGGCAATAGAGAAAGTGA
TGGATTTAGAGAAGAAAAAAATTATAAACTTAAAGAGACTGGATATGTAGTGGAAAGGCCTAGCACTACA
AAAGATAAGCACAAAGAAGAAGACAAAAATTCTGAAAGAATAACAGTAAAGAAAGAAACTCAGTCACCTG
AGCAGGTAAAGTCTGAAAAGCTCAAAGACCTCTTTGATTACAGTCCCCCTCTACACAAGAATCTGGATGC
ACGAGAAAAGTCTACCTTCAGAGAGGAAAGCCCACTTAGGATCAAAATGATAGCGAGTGATTCTCACCGT
CCTGAAGTCAAACTCAAAATGGCACCTGTTCCTCTTGATGATTCTAACAGACCTGCTTCCTTGACTAAAG
ACAGGCTGCTTGCTAGTACACTTGTCCATTCTGTCAAGAAGGAGCAAGAATTCCGATCCATCTTTGACCA
CATTAAGTTGCCACAGGCCAGCAAAAGCACTTCAGAGTCATTTATTCAACACATTGTGTCCTTGGTTCAT
CATGTTAAAGAGCAATACTTCAAGTCAGCTGCAATGACCCTAAACGAGCGGTTCACTTCGTATCAGAAAG
CCACTGAAGAACATAGTACTCGGCAAAAGAGCCCTGAAATACACAGGAGAATTGACATCTCACCAAGTAC
CCTGAGGAAGCATACCCGTTTAGCAGGGGAAGAGAGAGTTTTTAAAGAAGAAAATCAAAAGGGAGATAAA
AAATTAAGGTGTGACTCTGCTGACCTTCGGCATGACATTGATCGCCGTAGAAAAGAAAGAAGTAAAGAAC
GGGGAGATTCCAAGGGCTCCAGGGAATCCAGTGGATCAAGAAAGCAGGAAAAAACTCCAAAAGATTACAA
GGAATACAAATCTTACAAAGATGACAGTAAACATAAAAGAGAGCAAGATCATTCTCGATCTTCATCCTCT
TCAGCATCACCTTCTTCTCCCAGTTCTCGAGAAGAAAAGGAGAGTAAGAAGGAAAGAGAAGAAGAATTTA
AAACTCACCATGAAATGAAAGAATACTCAGGCTTTGCAGGAGTTAGCCGACCACGAGGAACCTTTTTTCG
AATTAGAGGCAGAGGAAGAGCCAGAGGAGTTTTTGCTGGGACAAATACTGGTCCAAACAACTCAAATACT
ACTTTTCAAAAGAGACCGAAGGAAGAGGAATGGGATCCAGAATATACCCCAAAGAGCAAGAAGTACTTCT
TGCATGACGACAGAGATGATGGTGTGGATTATTGGGCCAAAAGAGGAAGAGGTCGTGGTACTTTTCAACG
TGGCAGAGGGCGCTTTAACTTCAAAAAATCAGGTAGCAGTCCTAAATGGACTCATGACAAATACCAAGGG
GATGGGATTGTTGAAGATGAAGAAGAGACCATGGAAAATAATGAAGAAAAGAAGGACAGACGCAAGGAAG
AAAAGGAATAGTAATGAACTAGTCCGTAACTTGAAAGTATTTCGATTTCTTGGCTTTATATATCTTGTGG
AAAGGACGATTTACCGACGGATGATTGAAGTTAACGCGTTAAGTCGACAATCAACCTCTGGATTACAAAA
TTTGTGAAAGATTGACTGGTATTCTTAACTATGTTGCTCCTTTTACGCTATGTGGATACGCTGCTTTAAT
GCCTTTGTATCATGCTATTGCTTCCCGTATGGCTTTCATTTTCTCCTCCTTGTATAAATCCTGGTTGCTG
TCTCTTTATGAGGAGTTGTGGCCCGTTGTCAGGCAACGTGGCGTGGTGTGCACTGTGTTTGCTGACGCAA
CCCCCACTGGTTGGGGCATTGCCACCACCTGTCAGCTCCTTTCCGGGACTTTCGCTTTCCCCCTCCCTAT
TGCCACGGCGGAACTCATCGCCGCCTGCCTTGCCCGCTGCTGGACAGGGGCTCGGCTGTTGGGCACTGAC
AATTCCGTGGTGTTGTCGGGGAAATCATCGTCCTTTCCTTGGCTGCTCGCCTGTGTTGCCACCTGGATTC
TGCGCGGGACGTCCTTCTGCTACGTCCCTTCGGCCCTCAATCCAGCGGACCTTCCTTCCCGCGGCCTGCT
GCCGGCTCTGCGGCCTCTTCCGCGTCTTCGCCTTCGCCCTCAGACGAGTCGGATCTCCCTTTGGGCCGCC
TCCCCGCGTCGACTTTAAGACCAATGACTTACAAGGCAGCTGTAGATCTTAGCCACTTTTTAAAAGAAAA
GGGGGGACTGGAAGGGCTAATTCACTCCCAACGAAGACAAGATCTGCTTTTTGCTTGTACTGGGTCTCTC
TGGTTAGACCAGATCTGAGCCTGGGAGCTCTCTGGCTAACTAGGGAACCCACTGCTTAAGCCTCAATAAA
GCTTGCCTTGAGTGCTTCAAGTAGTGTGTGCCCGTCTGTTGTGTGACTCTGGTAACTAGAGATCCCTCAG
ACCCTTTTAGTCAGTGTGGAAAATCTCTAGCAGTACGTATAGTAGTTCATGTCATCTTATTATTCAGTAT
TTATAACTTGCAAAGAAATGAATATCAGAGAGTGAGAGGAACTTGTTTATTGCAGCTTATAATGGTTACA
AATAAAGCAATAGCATCACAAATTTCACAAATAAAGCATTTTTTTCACTGCATTCTAGTTGTGGTTTGTC
CAAACTCATCAATGTATCTTATCATGTCTGGCTCTAGCTATCCCGCCCCTAACTCCGCCCATCCCGCCCC
TAACTCCGCCCAGTTCCGCCCATTCTCCGCCCCATGGCTGACTAATTTTTTTTATTTATGCAGAGGCCGA
GGCCGCCTCGGCCTCTGAGCTATTCCAGAAGTAGTGAGGAGGCTTTTTTGGAGGCCTAGGGACGTACCCA
ATTCGCCCTATAGTGAGTCGTATTACGCGCGCTCACTGGCCGTCGTTTTACAACGTCGTGACTGGGAAAA
CCCTGGCGTTACCCAACTTAATCGCCTTGCAGCACATCCCCCTTTCGCCAGCTGGCGTAATAGCGAAGAG
GCCCGCACCGATCGCCCTTCCCAACAGTTGCGCAGCCTGAATGGCGAATGGG
[124 nt withheld, positions 8453-8576]
C
[91 nt withheld, positions 8578-8668]
A
[49 nt withheld, positions 8670-8718]
CCTTTGACGTTGGAGTCCACGTTCTTT
[37 nt withheld, positions 8746-8782]
ACCCTATCTCGGTCTATTCTTTTGATTTATAAGGGATTTTGCCGATTTCGGCCTATTGGTTAAAAAATGA
GCTGATTTAACAAAAATTTAACGCGAATTTTAACAAAATATTAACGCTTACAATTTAGGTGGCACTTTTC
GGGGAAATGTGCGCGGAACCCCTATTTGTTTATTTTTCTAAATACATTCAAATATGTATCCGCTCATGAG
ACAATAACCCTGATAAATGCTTCAATAATATTGAAAAAGGAAGAGTATGAGTATTCAACATTTCCGTGTC
GCCCTTATTCCCTTTTTTGCGGCATTTTGCCTTCCTGTTTTTGCTCACCCAGAAACGCTGGTGAAAGTAA
AAGATGCTGAAGATCAGTTGGGTGCACGAGTGGGTTACATCGAACTGGATCTCAACAGCGGTAAGATCCT
TGAGAGTTTTCGCCCCGAAGAACGTTTTCCAATGATGAGCACTTTTAAAGTTCTGCTATGTGGCGCGGTA
TTATCCCGTATTGACGCCGGGCAAGAGCAACTCGGTCGCCGCATACACTATTCTCAGAATGACTTGGTTG
AGTACTCACCAGTCACAGAAAAGCATCTTACGGATGGCATGACAGTAAGAGAATTATGCAGTGCTGCCAT
AACCATGAGTGATAACACTGCGGCCAACTTACTTCTGACAACGATCGGAGGACCGAAGGAGCTAACCGCT
TTTTTGCACAACATGGGGGATCATGTAACTCGCCTTGATCGTTGGGAACCGGAGCTGAATGAAGCCATAC
CAAACGACGAGCGTGACACCACGATGCCTGTAGCAATGGCAACAACGTTGCGCAAACTATTAACTGGCGA
ACTACTTACTCTAGCTTCCCGGCAACAATTAATAGACTGGATGGAGGCGGATAAAGTTGCAGGACCACTT
CTGCGCTCGGCCCTTCCGGCTGGCTGGTTTATTGCTGATAAATCTGGAGCCGGTGAGCGTGGGTCTCGCG
GTATCATTGCAGCACTGGGGCCAGATGGTAAGCCCTCCCGTATCGTAGTTATCTACACGACGGGGAGTCA
GGCAACTATGGATGAACGAAATAGACAGATCGCTGAGATAGGTGCCTCACTGATTAAGCATTGGTAACTG
TCAGACCAAGTTTACTCATATATACTTTAGATTGATTTAAAACTTCATTTTTAATTTAAAAGGATCTAGG
TGAAGATCCTTTTTGATAATCTCATGACCAAAATCCCTTAACGTGAGTTTTCGTTCCACTGAGCGTCAGA
CCCCGTAGAAAAGATCAAAGGATCTTCTTGAGATCCTTTTTTTCTGCGCGTAATCTGCTGCTTGCAAACA
AAAAAACCACCGCTACCAGCGGTGGTTTGTTTGCCGGATCAAGAGCTACCAACTCTTTTTCCGAAGGTAA
CTGGCTTCAGCAGAGCGCAGATACCAAATACTGTTCTTCTAGTGTAGCCGTAGTTAGGCCACCACTTCAA
GAACTCTGTAGCACCGCCTACATACCTCGCTCTGCTAATCCTGTTACCAGTGGCTGCTGCCAGTGGCGAT
AAGTCGTGTCTTACCGGGTTGGACTCAAGACGATAGTTACCGGATAAGGCGCAGCGGTCGGGCTGAACGG
GGGGTTCGTGCACACAGCCCAGCTTGGAGCGAACGACCTACACCGAACTGAGATACCTACAGCGTGAGCT
ATGAGAAAGCGCCACGCTTCCCGAAGGGAGAAAGGCGGACAGGTATCCGGTAAGCGGCAGGGTCGGAACA
GGAGAGCGCACGAGGGAGCTTCCAGGGGGAAACGCCTGGTATCTTTATAGTCCTGTCGGGTTTCGCCACC
TCTGACTTGAGCGTCGATTTTTGTGATGCTCGTCAGGGGGGCGGAGCCTATGGAAAAACGCCAGCAACGC
GGCCTTTTTACGGTTCCTGGCCTTTTGCTGGCCTTTTGCTCACATGTTCTTTCCTGCGTTATCCCCTGAT
TCTGTGGATAACCGTATTACCGCCTTTGAGTGAGCTGATACCGCTCGCCGCAGCCGAACGACCGAGCGCA
GCGAGTCAGTGAGCGAGGAAGCGGAAGAGCGCCCAATACGCAAACCGCCTCTCCCCGCGCGTTGGCCGAT
TCATTAATGCAGCTGGCACGACAGGTTTCCCGACTGGAAAGCGGGCAGTGAGCGCAACGCAATTAATGTG
AGTTAGCTCACTCATTAGGCACCCCAGGCTTTACACTTTATGCTTCCGGCTCGTATGTTGTGTGGAATTG
TGAGCGGATAACAATTTCACACAGGAAACAGCTATGACCATGATTACGCCAAGCGCGCAATTAACCCTCA
CTAAAGGGAACAAAAGCTGGAGCTGCAAGC
Features (pLannotate 1.2.2; 31 found; start..end, strand, type, name):
      5..231     +  promoter       RSV promoter: Rous sarcoma virus enhancer/promoter
    232..412     +  LTR            5' LTR (truncated): truncated 5' long terminal repeat (LTR) from HIV-1
    459..584     +  misc_feature   HIV-1 Ψ: packaging signal of human immunodeficiency virus type 1
    568..931     +  CDS            HIV-1 gag (fragment): gag protein from human immunodeficiency virus 1; gag
   1077..1310    +  misc_feature   RRE: The Rev response element (RRE) of HIV-1 allows for Rev-dependent mRNA export from the nucleus to the cytoplasm.
   1687..1713    +  CDS            Rev (fragment): human immunodeficiency virus 1 (HIV-1) Rev protein; rev; enhances nuclear export of unspliced and incompletely spliced viral mRNAs
   1720..1743    +  promoter       SV40 promoter (fragment): SV40 early promoter
   1744..1815    +  promoter       SV40 promoter (fragment): SV40 enhancer and early promoter
   1839..1974    +  rep_origin     SV40 ori: SV40 origin of replication
   2020..2616    +  CDS            PuroR (fragment): puromycin N-acetyltransferase; pac from Streptomyces; confers resistance to puromycin
   2665..2782    +  misc_feature   cPPT/CTS: central polypurine tract and central termination sequence of HIV-1
   2847..2913    +  CDS            small t antigen (fragment): SV40 (simian virus 40) small t antigen
   2920..4098    +  promoter       EF-1α promoter: strong constitutive promoter for human elongation factor EF-1α
   4295..6868    +  CDS            BCLAF1 (fragment): BCLF1_HUMAN - Also known as BTF, KIAA0164. Experimental evidence at protein level: Swiss-Prot protein existence level 1. Death-promoting transcriptional repressor. May be involved in cyclin-D1/CCND1 mRNA stability through the SNARP complex which associates with both the 3'end of the CCND1 gene and its mRNA. From Homo sapiens (Human).
   6884..6937    +  promoter       U6 promoter (fragment): RNA polymerase III promoter for human U6 snRNA
   6979..7567    +  misc_feature   WPRE: woodchuck hepatitis virus posttranscriptional regulatory element
   7618..7637    +  misc_feature   cPPT/CTS (fragment): central polypurine tract and central termination sequence of HIV-1
   7639..7872    +  LTR            3' LTR (ΔU3): self-inactivating 3' long terminal repeat (LTR) from HIV-1
   7950..8071    +  polyA_signal   SV40 poly(A) signal: SV40 polyadenylation signal
   8111..8246    +  rep_origin     SV40 ori: SV40 origin of replication
   8267..8285    -  promoter       T7 promoter: promoter for bacteriophage T7 RNA polymerase
   8293..8448    +  CDS            lacZα (fragment): LacZα fragment of β-galactosidase; lacZ fragment
   8453..8881    +  rep_origin     f1 ori (sequence partly withheld): f1 bacteriophage origin of replication; arrow indicates direction of (+) strand synthesis
   8934..9038    +  promoter       AmpR promoter: bla
   9039..9899    +  CDS            AmpR: β-lactamase; bla; confers resistance to ampicillin, carbenicillin, and related antibiotics
  10070..10658   +  rep_origin     ori: high-copy-number ColE1/pMB1/pBR322/pUC origin of replication
  10841..10933   +  CDS            lacI (fragment): lac repressor; lacI; The lac repressor binds to the lac operator to inhibit transcription in E. coli. This inhibition can be relieved by adding lactose or isopropyl-β-D-thiogalactopyranoside (IPTG).
  10946..10967   +  protein_bind   CAP binding site: CAP binding activates transcription in the presence of cAMP. E. coli catabolite activator protein
  10982..11012   +  promoter       lac promoter: promoter for the E. coli lac operon
  11016..11038   +  protein_bind   lac operator (fragment): The lac repressor binds to the lac operator to inhibit transcription in E. coli. This inhibition can be relieved by adding lactose or isopropyl-β-D-thiogalactopyranoside (IPTG). lac repressor encoded by lacI
  11081..11099   +  promoter       T3 promoter: promoter for bacteriophage T3 RNA polymerase
