[The description below was written by a language model from this plasmid's Addgene catalogue record and pLannotate feature annotations shown in this document.]
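Description:
TFORF0909 is a lentiviral mammalian expression plasmid built on the pLX_TRC317 backbone. It carries the human BCLAF1 open reading frame (also known as BTF), annotated as a death-promoting transcriptional repressor. It belongs to a barcoded transcription factor ORF collection in which each ORF is paired with a unique 24-bp barcode, so that the factor a cell received can be identified in pooled overexpression screens. The feature table does not annotate the barcode, so its position cannot be given from the record. In bacteria the plasmid replicates from a high-copy ColE1/pUC-type origin and is selected with ampicillin through the bla gene. An f1 origin and remnants of a lac/lacZα cloning region with T7 and T3 promoters are also present in the backbone.

The viral portion has a third-generation, self-inactivating layout. An RSV promoter drives a truncated HIV-1 5' LTR, followed by the Ψ packaging signal with a gag fragment, the Rev response element, a cPPT/CTS and a ΔU3 3' LTR, which is followed by an SV40 polyadenylation signal. Two expression units lie between the LTRs. An SV40 early promoter/origin drives puromycin N-acetyltransferase, allowing selection of transduced cells. Downstream, the strong constitutive EF-1α promoter drives the synthesized BCLAF1 ORF, with a WPRE placed after it to enhance transcript expression. The annotation tool matches BCLAF1 over about 2.6 kb of the stated 2.9 kb insert, which corresponds to a specific transcript isoform named by the depositor. A short U6 promoter fragment is also called just after the ORF. The depositor notes a risk of plasmid recombination. The construct is used to make lentivirus for stable BCLAF1 overexpression, for example in directed differentiation screens.
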