Addgene plasmid #143893: TFORF0909
Purpose: Lentiviral vector for overexpressing transcription factor ORFs with unique 24-bp barcodes. Barcodes facilitate identification of transcription factors in pooled screens.
Depositing lab: Feng Zhang. Depositing organization: Broad Institute. Publication: A transcription factor atlas of directed differentiation. Joung J, Ma S, Tay T, Geiger-Schuller KR, Kirchgatterer PC, Verdine VK, Guo B, Arias-Garcia MA, Allen WE, Singh A, Kuksenko O, Abudayyeh OO, Gootenberg JS, Fu Z, Macrae RK, Buenrostro JD, Regev A, Zhang F. Cell. 2023 Jan 5;186(1):209-229.e26. doi: 10.1016/j.cell.2022.11.026. PubMed 36608654.
Backbone
  Vector backbone: pLX_TRC317
  Backbone manufacturer: Broad Institute Genetic Perturbation Platform
  Backbone size w/o insert (bp): 8264
  Vector type: Mammalian Expression, Lentiviral
  Selectable markers: Puromycin
Growth in bacteria
  Bacterial resistance: Ampicillin, 100 μg/mL
  Growth temperature: 37°C
  Growth strain: NEB Stable
  Copy number: High Copy
Gene/Insert
  Gene/Insert name: BCLAF1
  Species: H. sapiens (human)
  Insert size (bp): 2858
  Entrez Gene: BCLAF1 (a.k.a. BTF, bK211L9.1)
  Promoter: EF1a
  Cloning method: Unknown
  Sequencing primers: 5′ GGGTGGAGACTGAAGTTAGGCCAG; 3′ CACATAGCGTAAAAGGAGCAACATAG
Terms and licenses: Academic/Nonprofit Terms; Industry Terms: Not Available to Industry
Depositor comments: NM_001301038,ENST00000527759 . The transcription factor ORF portion of this plasmid was synthesized by Genewiz. Please test multiple small colonies in case of plasmid recombination. To make this collection available in a timely manner, a portion of this collection was not fully sequenced by Addgene. If an Addgene verified full plasmid sequence is not available, please contact us prior to placing an order to request the full sequence.
How to cite: TFORF0909 was a gift from Feng Zhang (Addgene plasmid # 143893 ; http://n2t.net/addgene:143893 ; RRID:Addgene_143893)
