>Addgene plasmid #143893 | TFORF0909 | depositor partial sequence | sequence record 283806 | Insert
ACCGCCACCATGGGTCGCTCCAATTCTAGATCACATTCTTCAAGGTCAAAGTCTAGATCACAGTCTAGTT
CTCGATCAAGATCAAGATCTCATTCTAGAAAGAAGCGATACAGGTCTCGTTCCAGAACATATTCAAGGTC
TCGTAGTAGAGATCGTATGTATTCTAGAGATTATCGTCGCGATTACAGAAATAATAGAGGAATGAGACGA
CCTTATGGGTACAGAGGAAGGGGTAGAGGGTATTATCAAGGAGGAGGAGGTAGATATCATCGAGGTGGTT
ATAGACCTGTCTGGAATAGAAGGCACTCTAGGAGTCCTAGACGAGGTCGTTCACGTTCCAGGAGTCCAAA
AAGAAGATCCGTTTCTTCTCAAAGATCCAGAAGCAGATCTCGCCGGTCATATAGATCTTCTAGGTCTCCA
AGATCATCCTCTTCTCGTTCTTCATCCCCATATAGCAAATCTCCTGTTTCTAAAAGACGAGGGTCTCAGG
AAAAACAAACCAAAAAAGCTGAAGGGGAACCCCAAGAAGAGAGTCCGTTGAAAAGTAAATCACAGGAGGA
ACCGAAAGATACATTTGAACATGACCCATCTGAGTCTATCGATGAATTTAATAAGTCATCAGCCACATCC
GGTGATATTTGGCCTGGCCTTTCAGCTTATGATAATAGTCCTAGATCACCCCATAGTCCTTCACCTATTG
CTACACCACCTAGTCAGAGTTCATCTTGCTCTGATGCTCCCATGCTCAGTACAGTTCACTCTGCAAAAAA
TACTCCTTCTCAGCATTCACATTCCATTCAGCATAGTCCTGAAAGGTCTGGGTCTGGTTCTGTTGGAAAT
GGATCTAGTCGATACAGTCCTTCTCAGAATAGTCCAATTCATCACATCCCTTCACGAAGAAGTCCTGCAA
AGACAATCGCACCACAGAATGCTCCAAGAGATGAGTCTAGGGGCCGTTCCTCGTTTTATCCTGATGGTGG
AGATCAGGAAACTGCAAAGACTGGGAAGTTCTTAAAAAGGTTCACAGATGAAGAGTCTAGAGTATTCCTG
CTTGATAGGGGTAATACCAGGGATAAAGAGGCTTCAAAAGAGAAAGGATCAGAGAAAGGGAGGGCAGAGG
GAGAATGGGAAGATCAGGAAGCTCTAGATTACTTCAGTGATAAAGAGTCTGGAAAACAAAAGTTTAATGA
TTCAGAAGGGGATGACACAGAGGAGACAGAGGATTATAGACAGTTCAGGAAGTCAGTCCTCGCAGATCAG
GGTAAAAGTTTTGCTACTGCATCTCACCGGAATACTGAGGAGGAAGGACTCAAGTACAAGTCCAAAGTTT
CACTGAAAGGCAATAGAGAAAGTGATGGATTTAGAGAAGAAAAAAATTATAAACTTAAAGAGACTGGATA
TGTAGTGGAAAGGCCTAGCACTACAAAAGATAAGCACAAAGAAGAAGACAAAAATTCTGAAAGAATAACA
GTAAAGAAAGAAACTCAGTCACCTGAGCAGGTAAAGTCTGAAAAGCTCAAAGACCTCTTTGATTACAGTC
CCCCTCTACACAAGAATCTGGATGCACGAGAAAAGTCTACCTTCAGAGAGGAAAGCCCACTTAGGATCAA
AATGATAGCGAGTGATTCTCACCGTCCTGAAGTCAAACTCAAAATGGCACCTGTTCCTCTTGATGATTCT
AACAGACCTGCTTCCTTGACTAAAGACAGGCTGCTTGCTAGTACACTTGTCCATTCTGTCAAGAAGGAGC
AAGAATTCCGATCCATCTTTGACCACATTAAGTTGCCACAGGCCAGCAAAAGCACTTCAGAGTCATTTAT
TCAACACATTGTGTCCTTGGTTCATCATGTTAAAGAGCAATACTTCAAGTCAGCTGCAATGACCCTAAAC
GAGCGGTTCACTTCGTATCAGAAAGCCACTGAAGAACATAGTACTCGGCAAAAGAGCCCTGAAATACACA
GGAGAATTGACATCTCACCAAGTACCCTGAGGAAGCATACCCGTTTAGCAGGGGAAGAGAGAGTTTTTAA
AGAAGAAAATCAAAAGGGAGATAAAAAATTAAGGTGTGACTCTGCTGACCTTCGGCATGACATTGATCGC
CGTAGAAAAGAAAGAAGTAAAGAACGGGGAGATTCCAAGGGCTCCAGGGAATCCAGTGGATCAAGAAAGC
AGGAAAAAACTCCAAAAGATTACAAGGAATACAAATCTTACAAAGATGACAGTAAACATAAAAGAGAGCA
AGATCATTCTCGATCTTCATCCTCTTCAGCATCACCTTCTTCTCCCAGTTCTCGAGAAGAAAAGGAGAGT
AAGAAGGAAAGAGAAGAAGAATTTAAAACTCACCATGAAATGAAAGAATACTCAGGCTTTGCAGGAGTTA
GCCGACCACGAGGAACCTTTTTTCGAATTAGAGGCAGAGGAAGAGCCAGAGGAGTTTTTGCTGGGACAAA
TACTGGTCCAAACAACTCAAATACTACTTTTCAAAAGAGACCGAAGGAAGAGGAATGGGATCCAGAATAT
ACCCCAAAGAGCAAGAAGTACTTCTTGCATGACGACAGAGATGATGGTGTGGATTATTGGGCCAAAAGAG
GAAGAGGTCGTGGTACTTTTCAACGTGGCAGAGGGCGCTTTAACTTCAAAAAATCAGGTAGCAGTCCTAA
ATGGACTCATGACAAATACCAAGGGGATGGGATTGTTGAAGATGAAGAAGAGACCATGGAAAATAATGAA
GAAAAGAAGGACAGACGCAAGGAAGAAAAGGAATAGTAATGAACTAGTCCGTAACTTGAAAGTATTTCGA
TTTCTTGGCTTTATATATCTTGTGGAAAGGACGATTTACCGACGGATGATTGAAGTTA
