>Addgene plasmid #143893 | TFORF0909 | depositor partial sequence | sequence record 283807 | Barcode
TTTACCGACGGATGATTGAAGTTA
